>Addgene plasmid #247603 | pRS405-Padh-OsTIR1(F74G) | addgene full sequence | sequence record 494841 | Addgene NGS Result
GACGAAAGGGCCTCGTGATACGCCTATTTTTATAGGTTAATGTCATGATAATAATGGTTTCTTAGACGTC
AGGTGGCACTTTTCGGGGAAATGTGCGCGGAACCCCTATTTGTTTATTTTTCTAAATACATTCAAATATG
TATCCGCTCATGAGACAATAACCCTGATAAATGCTTCAATAATATTGAAAAAGGAAGAGTATGAGTATTC
AACATTTCCGTGTCGCCCTTATTCCCTTTTTTGCGGCATTTTGCCTTCCTGTTTTTGCTCACCCAGAAAC
GCTGGTGAAAGTAAAAGATGCTGAAGATCAGTTGGGTGCACGAGTGGGTTACATCGAACTGGATCTCAAC
AGCGGTAAGATCCTTGAGAGTTTTCGCCCCGAAGAACGTTTTCCAATGATGAGCACTTTTAAAGTTCTGC
TATGTGGCGCGGTATTATCCCGTATTGACGCCGGGCAAGAGCAACTCGGTCGCCGCATACACTATTCTCA
GAATGACTTGGTTGAGTACTCACCAGTCACAGAAAAGCATCTTACGGATGGCATGACAGTAAGAGAATTA
TGCAGTGCTGCCATAACCATGAGTGATAACACTGCGGCCAACTTACTTCTGACAACGATCGGAGGACCGA
AGGAGCTAACCGCTTTTTTGCACAACATGGGGGATCATGTAACTCGCCTTGATCGTTGGGAACCGGAGCT
GAATGAAGCCATACCAAACGACGAGCGTGACACCACGATGCCTGTAGCAATGGCAACAACGTTGCGCAAA
CTATTAACTGGCGAACTACTTACTCTAGCTTCCCGGCAACAATTAATAGACTGGATGGAGGCGGATAAAG
TTGCAGGACCACTTCTGCGCTCGGCCCTTCCGGCTGGCTGGTTTATTGCTGATAAATCTGGAGCCGGTGA
GCGTGGGTCTCGCGGTATCATTGCAGCACTGGGGCCAGATGGTAAGCCCTCCCGTATCGTAGTTATCTAC
ACGACGGGGAGTCAGGCAACTATGGATGAACGAAATAGACAGATCGCTGAGATAGGTGCCTCACTGATTA
AGCATTGGTAACTGTCAGACCAAGTTTACTCATATATACTTTAGATTGATTTAAAACTTCATTTTTAATT
TAAAAGGATCTAGGTGAAGATCCTTTTTGATAATCTCATGACCAAAATCCCTTAACGTGAGTTTTCGTTC
CACTGAGCGTCAGACCCCGTAGAAAAGATCAAAGGATCTTCTTGAGATCCTTTTTTTCTGCGCGTAATCT
GCTGCTTGCAAACAAAAAAACCACCGCTACCAGCGGTGGTTTGTTTGCCGGATCAAGAGCTACCAACTCT
TTTTCCGAAGGTAACTGGCTTCAGCAGAGCGCAGATACCAAATACTGTTCTTCTAGTGTAGCCGTAGTTA
GGCCACCACTTCAAGAACTCTGTAGCACCGCCTACATACCTCGCTCTGCTAATCCTGTTACCAGTGGCTG
CTGCCAGTGGCGATAAGTCGTGTCTTACCGGGTTGGACTCAAGACGATAGTTACCGGATAAGGCGCAGCG
GTCGGGCTGAACGGGGGGTTCGTGCACACAGCCCAGCTTGGAGCGAACGACCTACACCGAACTGAGATAC
CTACAGCGTGAGCTATGAGAAAGCGCCACGCTTCCCGAAGGGAGAAAGGCGGACAGGTATCCGGTAAGCG
GCAGGGTCGGAACAGGAGAGCGCACGAGGGAGCTTCCAGGGGGAAACGCCTGGTATCTTTATAGTCCTGT
CGGGTTTCGCCACCTCTGACTTGAGCGTCGATTTTTGTGATGCTCGTCAGGGGGGCGGAGCCTATGGAAA
AACGCCAGCAACGCGGCCTTTTTACGGTTCCTGGCCTTTTGCTGGCCTTTTGCTCACATGTTCTTTCCTG
CGTTATCCCCTGATTCTGTGGATAACCGTATTACCGCCTTTGAGTGAGCTGATACCGCTCGCCGCAGCCG
AACGACCGAGCGCAGCGAGTCAGTGAGCGAGGAAGCGGAAGAGCGCCCAATACGCAAACCGCCTCTCCCC
GCGCGTTGGCCGATTCATTAATGCAGCTGGCACGACAGGTTTCCCGACTGGAAAGCGGGCAGTGAGCGCA
ACGCAATTAATGTGAGTTAGCTCACTCATTAGGCACCCCAGGCTTTACACTTTATGCTTCCGGCTCGTAT
GTTGTGTGGAATTGTGAGCGGATAACAATTTCACACAGGAAACAGCTATGACCATGATTACGCCAAGCGC
GCAATTAACCCTCACTAAAGGGAACAAAAGCTGGAGCTCGCCGGGATCGAAGAAATGATGGTAAATGAAA
TAGGAAATCAAGGAGCATGAAGGCAAAAGACAAATATAAGGGTCGAACGAAAAATAAAGTGAAAAGTGTT
GATATGATGTATTTGGCTTTGCGGCGCCGAAAAAACGAGTTTACGCAATTGCACAATCATGCTGACTCTG
TGGCGGACCCGCGCTCTTGCCGGCCCGGCGATAACGCTGGGCGTGAGGCTGTGCCCGGCGGAGTTTTTTG
CGCCTGCATTTTCCAAGGTTTACCCTGCGCTAAGGGGCGAGATTGGAGAAGCAATAAGAATGCCGGTTGG
GGTTGCGATGATGACGACCACGACAACTGGTGTCATTATTTAAGTTGCCGAAAGAACCTGAGTGCATTTG
CAACATGAGTATACTAGAAGAATGAGCCAAGACTTGCGAGACGCGAGTTTGCCGGTGGTGCGAACAATAG
AGCGACCATGACCTTGAAGGTGAGACGCGCATAACCGCTAGAGTACTTTGAAGAGGAAACAGCAATAGGG
TTGCTACCAGTATAAATAGACAGGTACATACAACACTGGAAATGGTTGTCTGTTTGAGTACGCTTTCAAT
TCATTTGGGTGTGCACTTTATTATGTTACAATATGGAAGGGAACTTTACACTTCTCCTATGCACATATAT
TAATTAAAGTCCAATGCTAGTAGAGAAGGGGGGTAACACCCCTCCGCGCTCTTTTCCGATTTTTTTCTAA
ACCGTGGAATATTTCGGATATCCTTTTGTTGTTTCCGGGTGTACAATATGGACTTCCTCTTTTCTGGCAA
CCAAACCCATACATCGGGATTCCTATAATACCTTCGTTGGTCTCCCTAACATGTAGGTGGCGGAGGGGAG
ATATACAATAGAACAGATACCAGACAAGACATAATGGGCTAAACAAGACTACACCAATTACACTGCCTCA
TTGATGGTGGTACATAACGAACTAATACTGTAGCCCTAGACTTGATAGCCATCATCATATCGAAGTTTCA
CTACCCTTTTTCCATTTGCCATCTATTGAAGTAATAATAGGCGCATGCAACTTCTTTTCTTTTTTTTTCT
TTTCTCTCTCCCCCGTTGTTGTCTCACCATATCCGCAATGACAAAAAAATGATGGAAGACACTAAAGGAA
AAAATTAACGACAAAGACAGCACCAACAGATGTCGTTGTTCCAGAGCTGATGAGGGGTATCTCGAAGCAC
ACGAAACTTTTTCCTTCCTTCATTCACGCACACTACTCTCTAATGAGCAACGGTATACGGCCTTCCTTCC
AGTTACTTGAATTTGAAATAAAAAAAAGTTTGCTGTCTTGCTATCAAGTATAAATAGACCTGCAATTATT
AATCTTTTGTTTCCTCGTCATTGTTCTCGTTCCCTTTCTTCCTTGTTTCTTTTTCTGCACAATATTTCAA
GCTATACCAAGCATACAATCAACTCCAAGCTGGCCGCTCTAGAACTAGTATGACTTATTTTCCTGAAGAA
GTTGTAGAACACATATTTTCCTTTTTACCTGCTCAAAGAGATAGAAACACCGTCTCCTTGGTCTGTAAGG
TTTGGTACGAAATCGAAAGATTGTCTAGAAGAGGTGTTTTTGTTGGTAATTGTTACGCAGTTAGAGCTGG
TAGAGTTGCTGCAAGATTCCCAAACGTTAGAGCATTGACTGTTAAAGGTAAACCTCATGGTGCTGATTTC
AATTTGGTTCCACCTGATTGGGGTGGTTATGCTGGTCCATGGATTGAAGCTGCAGCTAGAGGTTGTCACG
GTTTGGAAGAATTGAGAATGAAGAGAATGGTTGTTTCTGATGAATCATTGGAATTGTTAGCAAGATCTTT
TCCTAGATTCAGAGCTTTGGTTTTGATCTCATGTGAAGGTTTTTCCACCGATGGTTTAGCAGCTGTTGCT
TCACATTGTAAGTTGTTGAGAGAATTGGATTTGCAAGAAAACGAAGTTGAAGATAGAGGTCCAAGATGGT
TATCTTGTTTTCCTGATTCCTGTACAAGTTTGGTTTCTTTGAACTTCGCATGTATCAAGGGTGAAGTTAA
CGCTGGTAGTTTGGAAAGATTAGTTTCTAGATCACCAAATTTGAGATCTTTGAGATTGAACAGATCCGTT
AGTGTTGATACCTTGGCAAAGATCTTGTTGAGAACTCCTAATTTGGAAGATTTGGGTACTGGTAACTTGA
CAGATGATTTCCAAACAGAATCATACTTCAAGTTGACCTCCGCTTTGGAAAAGTGTAAGATGTTGAGATC
TTTGTCAGGTTTTTGGGATGCAAGTCCAGTTTGTTTGTCTTTTATATATCCTTTGTGTGCTCAATTGACT
GGTTTGAATTTGTCTTACGCACCAACTTTGGATGCTAGTGATTTGACAAAGATGATCTCTAGATGTGTTA
AGTTGCAAAGATTGTGGGTTTTGGATTGTATCTCAGATAAAGGTTTGCAAGTTGTTGCTTCTTCTTGTAA
GGATTTGCAAGAATTGAGAGTTTTTCCAAGTGATTTCTATGTTGCAGGTTACTCTGCTGTTACAGAAGAA
GGTTTAGTTGCAGTTTCATTGGGTTGTCCTAAGTTGAACTCCTTGTTGTACTTCTGTCATCAAATGACCA
ACGCAGCTTTGGTTACTGTTGCTAAAAATTGTCCAAACTTCACTAGATTCAGATTGTGTATCTTGGAACC
AGGTAAACCTGATGTTGTTACATCACAACCTTTAGATGAAGGTTTTGGTGCAATCGTTAGAGAGTGTAAG
GGTTTGCAAAGATTGTCCATCAGTGGTTTGTTGACAGATAAGGTTTTTATGTACATCGGTAAATACGCTA
AGCAATTGGAAATGTTGTCAATCGCATTCGCTGGTGACTCCGATAAGGGTATGATGCATGTTATGAACGG
TTGTAAGAACTTAAGAAAGTTGGAAATCAGAGATTCTCCATTTGGTGACGCAGCTTTGTTGGGTAATTTC
GCAAGATATGAAACAATGAGATCTTTGTGGATGTCCAGTTGTAACGTTACCTTGAAAGGTTGTCAAGTTT
TAGCTTCAAAGATGCCAATGTTGAACGTTGAAGTTATTAACGAAAGAGATGGTTCCAATGAAATGGAAGA
AAACCATGGTGACTTGCCTAAAGTTGAAAAGTTATACGTCTACAGAACAACCGCAGGTGCCAGAGATGAT
GCTCCTAACTTCGTCAAGATTTTATGAGCGGCAAGCTTATCGATACCGTCGACCTCGAGTCATGTAATTA
GTTATGTCACGCTTACATTCACGCCCTCCCCCCACATCCGCTCTAACCGAAAAGGAAGGAGTTAGACAAC
CTGAAGTCTAGGTCCCTATTTATTTTTTTATAGTTATGTTAGTATTAAGAACGTTATTTATATTTCAAAT
TTTTCTTTTTTTTCTGTACAGACGCGTGTACGCATGTAACATTATACTGAAAACCTTGCTTGAGAAGGTT
TTGGGACGCTCGAAGGCTTTAATTTGCGGCCGGTACCCAATTCGCCCTATAGTGAGTCGTATTACGCGCG
CTCACTGGCCGTCGTTTTACAACGTCGTGACTGGGAAAACCCTGGCGTTACCCAACTTAATCGCCTTGCA
GCACATCCCCCTTTCGCCAGCTGGCGTAATAGCGAAGAGGCCCGCACCGATCGCCCTTCCCAACAGTTGC
GCAGCCTGAATGGCGAATGG
[124 nt withheld, positions 5971-6094]
C
[91 nt withheld, positions 6096-6186]
A
[49 nt withheld, positions 6188-6236]
CCTTTGACGTTGGAGTCCACGTTCTTT
[37 nt withheld, positions 6264-6300]
ACCCTATCTCGGTCTATTCTTTTGATTTATAAGGGATTTTGCCGATTTCGGCCTATTGGTTAAAAAATGA
GCTGATTTAACAAAAATTTAACGCGAATTTTAACAAAATATTAACGCTTACAATTTCCTGATGCGGTATT
TTCTCCTTACGCATCTGTGCGGTATTTCACACCGCATATCGACCGGTCGAGGAGAACTTCTAGTATATCT
ACATACCTAATATTATTGCCTTATTAAAAATGGAATCCCAACAATTACATCAAAATCCACATTCTCTTCA
AAATCAATTGTCCTGTACTTCCTTGTTCATGTGTGTTCAAAAACGTTATATTTATAGGATAATTATACTC
TATTTCTCAACAAGTAATTGGTTGTTTGGCCGAGCGGTCTAAGGCGCCTGATTCAAGAAATATCTTGACC
GCAGTTAACTGTGGGAATACTCAGGTATCGTAAGATGCAAGAGTTCGAATCTCTTAGCAACCATTATTTT
TTTCCTCAACATAACGAGAACACACAGGGGCGCTATCGCACAGAATCAAATTCGATGACTGGAAATTTTT
TGTTAATTTCAGAGGTCGCCTGACGCATATACCTTTTTCAACTGAAAAATTGGGAGAAAAAGGAAAGGTG
AGAGCGCCGGAACCGGCTTTTCATATAGAATAGAGAAGCGTTCATGACTAAATGCTTGCATCACAATACT
TGAAGTTGACAATATTATTTAAGGACCTATTGTTTTTTCCAATAGGTGGTTAGCAATCGTCTTACTTTCT
AACTTTTCTTACCTTTTACATTTCAGCAATATATATATATATATTTCAAGGATATACCATTCTAATGTCT
GCCCCTAAGAAGATCGTCGTTTTGCCAGGTGACCACGTTGGTCAAGAAATCACAGCCGAAGCCATTAAGG
TTCTTAAAGCTATTTCTGATGTTCGTTCCAATGTCAAGTTCGATTTCGAAAATCATTTAATTGGTGGTGC
TGCTATCGATGCTACAGGTGTTCCACTTCCAGATGAGGCGCTGGAAGCCTCCAAGAAGGCTGATGCCGTT
TTGTTAGGTGCTGTGGGTGGTCCTAAATGGGGTACCGGTAGTGTTAGACCTGAACAAGGTTTACTAAAAA
TCCGTAAAGAACTTCAATTGTACGCCAACTTAAGACCATGTAACTTTGCATCCGACTCTCTTTTAGACTT
ATCTCCAATCAAGCCACAATTTGCTAAAGGTACTGACTTCGTTGTTGTCAGAGAATTAGTGGGAGGTATT
TACTTTGGTAAGAGAAAGGAAGACGATGGTGATGGTGTCGCTTGGGATAGTGAACAATACACCGTTCCAG
AAGTGCAAAGAATCACAAGAATGGCCGCTTTCATGGCCCTACAACATGAGCCACCATTGCCTATTTGGTC
CTTGGATAAAGCTAATGTTTTGGCCTCTTCAAGATTATGGAGAAAAACTGTGGAGGAAACCATCAAGAAC
GAATTCCCTACATTGAAGGTTCAACATCAATTGATTGATTCTGCCGCCATGATCCTAGTTAAGAACCCAA
CCCACCTAAATGGTATTATAATCACCAGCAACATGTTTGGTGATATCATCTCCGATGAAGCCTCCGTTAT
CCCAGGTTCCTTGGGTTTGTTGCCATCTGCGTCCTTGGCCTCTTTGCCAGACAAGAACACCGCATTTGGT
TTGTACGAACCATGCCACGGTTCTGCTCCAGATTTGCCAAAGAATAAGGTCAACCCTATCGCCACTATCT
TGTCTGCTGCAATGATGTTGAAATTGTCATTGAACTTGCCTGAAGAAGGTAAGGCCATTGAAGATGCAGT
TAAAAAGGTTTTGGATGCAGGTATCAGAACTGGTGATTTAGGTGGTTCCAACAGTACCACCGAAGTCGGT
GATGCTGTCGCCGAAGAAGTTAAGAAAATCCTTGCTTAAAAAGATTCTCTTTTTTTATGATATTTGTACA
TAAACTTTATAAATGAAATTCATAATAGAAACGACACGAAATTACAAAATGGAATATGTTCATAGGGTAG
ACGAAACTATATACGCAATCTACATACATTTATCAAGAAGGAGAAAAAGGAGGATGTAAAGGAATACAGG
TAAGCAAATTGATACTAATGGCTCAACGTGATAAGGAAAAAGAATTGCACTTTAACATTAATATTGACAA
GGAGGAGGGCACCACACAAAAAGTTAGGTGTAACAGAAAATCATGAAACTATGATTCCTAATTTATATAT
TGGAGGATTTTCTCTAAAAAAAAAAAAATACAACAAATAAAAAACACTCAATGACCTGACCATTTGATGG
AGTTTAAGTCAATACCTTCTTGAACCATTTCCCATAATGGTGAAAGTTCCCTCAAGAATTTTACTCTGTC
AGAAACGGCCTTAACGACGTAGTCGATATGGTGCACTCTCAGTACAATCTGCTCTGATGCCGCATAGTTA
AGCCAGCCCCGACACCCGCCAACACCCGCTGACGCGCCCTGACGGGCTTGTCTGCTCCCGGCATCCGCTT
ACAGACAAGCTGTGACCGTCTCCGGGAGCTGCATGTGTCAGAGGTTTTCACCGTCATCACCGAAACGCGC
GA
Features (pLannotate 1.2.2; 24 found; start..end, strand, type, name):
     96..200     +  promoter       AmpR promoter: bla
    201..1061    +  CDS            AmpR: β-lactamase; bla; confers resistance to ampicillin, carbenicillin, and related antibiotics
   1232..1820    +  rep_origin     ori: high-copy-number ColE1/pMB1/pBR322/pUC origin of replication
   2003..2095    +  CDS            lacI (fragment): lac repressor; lacI; The lac repressor binds to the lac operator to inhibit transcription in E. coli. This inhibition can be relieved by adding lactose or isopropyl-β-D-thiogalactopyranoside (IPTG).
   2108..2129    +  protein_bind   CAP binding site: CAP binding activates transcription in the presence of cAMP. E. coli catabolite activator protein
   2144..2174    +  promoter       lac promoter: promoter for the E. coli lac operon
   2182..2198    +  protein_bind   lac operator: The lac repressor binds to the lac operator to inhibit transcription in E. coli. This inhibition can be relieved by adding lactose or isopropyl-β-D-thiogalactopyranoside (IPTG). lac repressor encoded by lacI
   2243..2261    +  promoter       T3 promoter: promoter for bacteriophage T3 RNA polymerase
   2327..2665    +  CDS            YO085_YEAST: Protein predicted: Swiss-Prot protein existence level 4. From Saccharomyces cerevisiae (strain ATCC 204508 / S288c) (Baker's yeast).
   3030..3734    +  promoter       ADH1 promoter: S. cerevisiae ADH1; promoter for alcohol dehydrogenase 1
   3742..3759    +  misc_feature   MCS (fragment): pBluescript multiple cloning site
   3760..5484    +  CDS            AFB2: AFB2_ARATH - Also known as LRF2. Experimental evidence at protein level: Swiss-Prot protein existence level 1. Component of SCF(ASK-cullin-F-box) E3 ubiquitin ligase complexes, which may mediate the ubiquitination and subsequent proteasomal degradation of target proteins. Confers sensitivity to the virulent bacterial pathogen P.syringae (By similarity). Auxin receptor that mediates Aux/IAA proteins proteasomal degradation and auxin- regulated transcription. Involved in embryogenesis regulation by auxin. From Arabidopsis thaliana (Mouse-ear cress).
   5492..5519    +  misc_feature   MCS (fragment): pBluescript multiple cloning site
   5520..5767    +  terminator     CYC1 terminator: S. cerevisiae CYC1; transcription terminator for CYC1
   5786..5804    -  promoter       T7 promoter: promoter for bacteriophage T7 RNA polymerase
   5812..5967    +  CDS            lacZα (fragment): LacZα fragment of β-galactosidase; lacZ fragment
   5971..6399    +  rep_origin     f1 ori (sequence partly withheld): f1 bacteriophage origin of replication; arrow indicates direction of (+) strand synthesis
   6427..6479    -  misc_feature   bom (fragment): basis of mobility region from pBR322
   6510..6587    +  CDS            YO192_YEAST (fragment): Experimental evidence at protein level: Swiss-Prot protein existence level 1. From Saccharomyces cerevisiae (strain ATCC 204508 / S288c) (Baker's yeast).
   6727..7134    +  promoter       LEU2 promoter: S. cerevisiae LEU2
   7135..8229    +  CDS            LEU2: 3-isopropylmalate dehydrogenase, required for leucine biosynthesis; S. cerevisiae LEU2; yeast auxotrophic marker
   8591..8707    -  CDS            NFS1 (fragment): NFS1_YEAST - Also known as SPL1 From Saccharomyces cerevisiae (strain ATCC 204508 / S288c) (Baker's yeast).
   8706..8756    -  misc_feature   bom (fragment): basis of mobility region from pBR322
   8858..1       -  CDS            rop (fragment) (across the origin): Rop protein, which maintains plasmids at low copy number; rop
