[The description below was written by a language model from this plasmid's Addgene catalogue record and pLannotate feature annotations shown in this document.]
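Description:
pRS405-Padh-OsTIR1(F74G), also known as pSS1330, is a yeast expression plasmid built on pRS405, a shuttle vector of the pRS400 integrating series. The feature table shows no yeast replication origin or centromere, which fits this backbone. Stable maintenance in Saccharomyces cerevisiae therefore depends on integration into the genome, with selection for leucine prototrophy through the LEU2 marker and its native promoter. In E. coli the plasmid is propagated at high copy from a ColE1/pUC-type origin under ampicillin selection (β-lactamase). It also retains pBluescript-derived remnants: an f1 origin, lac promoter/operator and lacZα fragments, and flanking T3 and T7 promoters.

The payload is the rice (Oryza sativa) F-box auxin receptor OsTIR1 carrying the F74G substitution, inserted by Gibson cloning. It is driven by the constitutive S. cerevisiae ADH1 promoter and followed by the CYC1 terminator. The automated annotation labels the roughly 1.7 kb coding region as Arabidopsis AFB2. This most likely reflects homology between related auxin receptor F-box proteins rather than a different insert, and the catalogue record identifies it as OsTIR1. A short predicted yeast ORF annotated upstream of the ADH1 promoter probably belongs to the genomic sequence cloned along with that promoter. No epitope tag or reporter is annotated.

OsTIR1 assembles into an SCF ubiquitin ligase that, when auxin is present, recruits degron-tagged proteins for ubiquitination and proteasomal degradation. The F74G variant is generally used with bulky auxin analogues in improved auxin-inducible degron systems. The associated publication evaluates tools for auxin-inducible protein degradation in budding yeast, and this plasmid supplies the receptor component.
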