Addgene plasmid #247603: pRS405-Padh-OsTIR1(F74G)
Purpose: Expression of OsTIR1
Depositing lab: Sebastian Schuck. Depositing organization: Universitaet Heidelberg. Publication: Systematic evaluation of tools for auxin-inducible protein degradation in budding yeast. Hubbe P, Sharma C, Pajonk O, Peters N, Guschtschin-Schmidt N, Friemel N, Schuck S. Mol Biol Cell. 2026 Feb 1;37(2):mr2. doi: 10.1091/mbc.E25-12-0571. Epub 2025 Dec 16. PubMed 41400934.
Backbone
  Vector backbone: pRS405
  Vector type: Yeast Expression
Growth in bacteria
  Bacterial resistance: Ampicillin, 100 μg/mL
  Growth temperature: 37°C
  Growth strain: DH5alpha
  Copy number: High Copy
Gene/Insert
  Gene/Insert name: OsTIR1
  Species: Oryza sativa
  Mutation: F74G
  Promoter: ADH1
  Cloning method: Gibson Cloning
Terms and licenses: Academic/Nonprofit Terms; Industry Terms: Not Available to Industry
Depositor comments: Also known as pSS1330. Please visit https://doi.org/10.1101/2025.09.24.678194 for bioRxiv preprint.
How to cite: pRS405-Padh-OsTIR1(F74G) was a gift from Sebastian Schuck (Addgene plasmid # 247603 ; http://n2t.net/addgene:247603 ; RRID:Addgene_247603)
